Addgene plasmid #148201: pAc5.1B-EGFP-DmeIF4A-dsRNAres_AA
Purpose: Insect Expression of DmeIF4A-dsRNAres
Depositing lab: Elisa Izaurralde. Depositing organization: Max Planck Institute for Developmental Biology.
Backbone
  Vector backbone: Unknown
  Vector type: Insect Expression
Growth in bacteria
  Bacterial resistance: Ampicillin, 100 μg/mL
  Growth temperature: 37°C
  Growth strain: DH5alpha
  Copy number: Low Copy
Gene/Insert
  Gene/Insert name: DmeIF4A-dsRNAres
  Species: D. melanogaster (fly)
  Entrez Gene: eIF-1A (a.k.a. Dmel_CG8053, CG8053, D-eIF1A, D-eIF4c, Dmel\CG8053, EP(3)0935, EP935, Group I, anon-EST:Liang-2.3, anon-EST:Posey4, clone 2.3, eIF-4c, eIF1A, group I)
  Cloning method: Unknown
Terms and licenses: Academic/Nonprofit Terms; Industry Terms: Not Available to Industry
Depositor comments: Sequence extracted from NCBI:NM_164668.3 Plasmids from this collection were made available to the research community and donated after the lab closed. Please note that the sequence provided by the depositing laboratory may be theoretical/predicted or based on Sanger sequencing results. There may be discrepancies between sequencing results obtained by Addgene and the depositor sequence. If an Addgene verified sequence is not available, please contact before placing your order to request that our lab fully sequence the plasmid.
How to cite: pAc5.1B-EGFP-DmeIF4A-dsRNAres_AA was a gift from Elisa Izaurralde (Addgene plasmid # 148201 ; http://n2t.net/addgene:148201 ; RRID:Addgene_148201)
