[The description below was written by a language model from this plasmid's Addgene catalogue record and pLannotate feature annotations shown in this document.]
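Description:
pAc5.1B-EGFP-DmeIF4A-dsRNAres_AA is an insect-cell expression plasmid of about 7.3 kb. The catalogue lists the backbone as unknown, but the name and annotated parts point to a pAc5.1-type vector. In bacteria it is maintained through a ColE1/pUC-family origin and selected with ampicillin via the β-lactamase gene and its own promoter. The record lists it as low copy even though the annotated origin is described as high-copy. A short tetracycline-resistance fragment and a piece of SV40 large T antigen are also annotated; these look like non-functional backbone remnants rather than working markers.

The expression cassette is driven by the Drosophila melanogaster actin 5C (Ac5) promoter, a strong constitutive promoter commonly used in fly cell lines. It is followed by EGFP and then the Drosophila eIF4A coding sequence on the same strand, an arrangement consistent with an N-terminal EGFP fusion to the translation initiation factor. A V5 epitope tag lies downstream of the insert, but the record does not show whether it is read in frame or cut off by a stop codon. An SV40 polyadenylation signal terminates the cassette.

The "dsRNAres" label indicates a version of the gene made resistant to double-stranded RNA. Such constructs are typically used to re-express a protein in cells where the endogenous transcript has been depleted by RNAi, as in complementation assays, although the record states only "insect expression" as the purpose. The meaning of the "_AA" suffix is not explained. The catalogue's gene link points to eIF-1A, whereas the insert name and the sequence annotation both identify eIF4A, so the gene link appears to be a mismatch.
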