Features (pLannotate 1.2.2; 10 found; start..end, strand, type, name):
     23..2532    +  promoter       Ac5 promoter: Drosophila melanogaster actin 5C promoter
   2552..3268    +  CDS            EGFP: EGFP is a basic (constitutively fluorescent) green fluorescent protein published in 1996, derived from Aequorea victoria. It is reported to be a rapidly-maturing weak dimer with moderate acid sensitivity.
   3284..4492    +  CDS            eIF4A: IF4A_DROME - Also known as eIF-4a From Drosophila melanogaster (Fruit fly).
   4532..4573    +  CDS            V5 tag: epitope tag from simian virus 5
   4673..4807    -  polyA_signal   SV40 poly(A) signal: SV40 polyadenylation signal
   4830..4914    -  CDS            large T antigen (fragment): large T antigen from SV40 (simian virus 40)
   4915..5362    +  CDS            TcR (fragment): tetracycline efflux protein; tet; confers resistance to tetracycline
   5408..5996    -  rep_origin     ori: high-copy-number ColE1/pMB1/pBR322/pUC origin of replication
   6167..7027    -  CDS            AmpR: β-lactamase; bla; confers resistance to ampicillin, carbenicillin, and related antibiotics
   7028..7132    -  promoter       AmpR promoter: bla
>Addgene plasmid #148201 | pAc5.1B-EGFP-DmeIF4A-dsRNAres_AA | addgene full sequence | sequence record 355422 | Addgene NGS Result
AATGATACTTCTAAAAAAAAATCATGAATGGCATCAACTCTGAATCAAATCTTTGCAGATGCACCTACTT
CTCATTTCCACTGTCACATCATTTTTCCAGATCTCGCTGCCTGTTATGTGGCCCACAAACCAAGACACGT
TTTATGGCCATTAAAGCTGGCTGATCGTCGCCAAACACCAAATACATAATGAATATGTACACATTCGAGA
AAGAAGCGATCAAAGAAGCGTCTTCGGGCGGAGTAGGAGAATGCGGAGGAGAAGGAGAACGAGCTGATCT
AGTATCTCTCCACAATCCAATGCCAACTGACCAACTGGCCATATTCGGAGCAATTTGAAGCCAATTTCCA
TCGCCTGGCGATCGCTCCATTCTTGGCTATATGTTTTTCACCGTTACCCGGGGCCATTTTCAAAGACTCG
TCGGCAAGATAAGATTGTGTCACTCGCTGTCTCTCTTCATTTGTCGAAGAATGCTGAGGAATTTCGCGAT
GACGTCGGCGAGTATTTTGAAGAATGAGAATAATTTGTATTTATACGAAAATCAGTTAGTGGAATTTTCT
ACAAAAACATGTTATCTATAGATAATTTTGTTGCAAAATATGTTGACTATGACAAAGATTGTATGTATAT
ACCTTTAATGTATTCTCATTTTCTTATGTATTTATAATGGCAATGATGATACTGATGATATTTTAAGATG
ATGCCAGACCAAAAGGCTTGAATTTCTGCGTCTTTTGCCGAACGCAGTGCATGTGCAATTGTTGTTTTTT
GGAATATTCAATTTTCGGACTGTCCGCTTTGATTTCAGTTTCTTGGCTTATTCAAAAAGCAAAGTAAAGC
CAAAAAAGCGAGATGGCAATACCAAATGCGGCAAAACGGTAGTGGAAGGAAAGGGGTGCGGGGCAGCGGA
AGGAAGGGTGGGGCGGGGCGTGGCGGGGTCTGTGGCTGGGCGCGACGTCACCGACGTTGGAGCCACTCCT
TTGACCATGTGTGCGTGTGTGTATTATTCGTGTCTCGCCACTCGCCGGTTGTTTTTTTCTTTTTATGCTG
CGCTCTCTCTAGCGCCATCTCGCTTACGCATGCTCAACGCACCGCATGTTGCCGTTTCCTTTTATGCGTC
ATTTTGGCTCGAAATAGGCAATTATTTAAACAAAGATTAGTCAACGAAAACGCTAAAATAAATAAGTCTA
CAATATGGTTACTTATTGCCATGTGTGTGCAGCCAACGATAGCAACAAAAGCAACAACACAGGTGGCTTT
CCCTCTTTCACTTTTTGTTTGCAAGCCGCGTGCGAGCAAGACGGCACGACCGGCAAACGCAATTACGCTG
ACAAAGAGCAGACGAAGTTTTGGCGAAAAACATCAAGGCGCCTGATACGAATGCATTTGCAATAACAATT
GCGATATTTAATATTGTTTATGAAGCTGTTTGACTTCAAAACACACAAAAAAAAAAATAAAACAAATTAT
TTGAAAGAGAATTAGGAATCGGACGCTTATCGTTAGGGTAACAACAAGAAATGCTTACTGAGTCACAGCC
TCTGGAAAACTGCCGCAAGCCAGAGAGAGAGAGAAAAAGAGGGAGAGCAGCTTAGACCGCATGTGCTTGT
GTGTGAGGCGTCTCTCTCTTCGTCTCTGTTGCGCAAACGCATAGACTGCACTGAAAAAATCGATTACCTA
TTTTTTATGAATGAATATTTGCACTATTACTATTCAAAACTATTAAGATAGCAATCACATTCAATAGCCA
AATACTATACCACCTGAGCGATGCAACGAAATGATCAATTTGAGCAAAAATGCTGCATATTTAGGACGGC
ATCATTATAGAAATGCTTCTTGCTGTGTACTTTTCTCTCGTCTGGCAGCTGTTTCGCCGTTATTGTTAAA
ACCGGCTTAAGTTAGGTGTGTTTTCTACGACTAGTGAATGCCCTACTAGAAGATGTGTGTTGCACAAAAT
GTCCCTGGAATAACCAATTTGAAGTGCAGATAGCAGTAAACGTAAGCTAATATGAATATTATTTAACTGT
AATGTTTTAATATCGCTGGACATTACTAATAAACCCACTATAAACACATGTACATATGTATGTTTTGGCA
TACAATGAGTAGTTGGGGAAAAAATGTGTAAAAGCACCGTGACCATCACAGCATAAAGATAACCAGCTGA
AGTATCGAATATGAGTAACCCCCAAATTGAATCACATGCCGCAACTGATAGGACCCATGGAAGTACACTC
TTCATGGCGATATACAAGACACACACAAGCACGAACACCCAGTTGCGGAGGAAATTCTCCGTAAATGAAA
ACCCAATCGGCGAACAATTCATACCCATATATGGTAAAAGTTTTGAACGCGACTTGAGAGCGGAGAGCAT
TGCGGCTGATAAGGTTTTAGCGCTAAGCGGGCTTTATAAAACGGGCTGCGGGACCAGTTTTCATATCACT
ACCGTTTGAGTTCTTGTGCTGTGTGGATACTCCTCCCGACACAAAGCCGCTCCATCAGCCAGCAGTCGTC
TAATCCAGAGACCCCGGATCGGGGTACCATCATGGTGAGCAAGGGCGAGGAGCTGTTCACCGGGGTGGTG
CCCATCCTGGTCGAGCTGGACGGCGACGTAAACGGCCACAAGTTCAGCGTGTCCGGCGAGGGCGAGGGCG
ATGCCACCTACGGCAAGCTGACCCTGAAGTTCATCTGCACCACCGGCAAGCTGCCCGTGCCCTGGCCCAC
CCTCGTGACCACCCTGACCTACGGCGTGCAGTGCTTCAGCCGCTACCCCGACCACATGAAGCAGCACGAC
TTCTTCAAGTCCGCCATGCCCGAAGGCTACGTCCAGGAGCGCACCATCTTCTTCAAGGACGACGGCAACT
ACAAGACCCGCGCCGAGGTGAAGTTCGAGGGCGACACCCTGGTGAACCGCATCGAGCTGAAGGGCATCGA
CTTCAAGGAGGACGGCAACATCCTGGGGCACAAGCTGGAGTACAACTACAACAGCCACAACGTCTATATC
ATGGCCGACAAGCAGAAGAACGGCATCAAGGTGAACTTCAAGATCCGCCACAACATCGAGGACGGCAGCG
TGCAGCTCGCCGACCACTACCAGCAGAACACCCCCATCGGCGACGGCCCCGTGCTGCTGCCCGACAACCA
CTACCTGAGCACCCAGTCCGCCCTGAGCAAAGACCCCAACGAGAAGCGCGATCACATGGTCCTGCTGGAG
TTCGTGACCGCCGCCGGGATCACTCTCGGCATGGACGAGCTGTACAAGCCAAGCTTGAATTCTATGGACG
ATCGCAACGAAATCCCGCAAGACGGACCGGCTTCCATGGAGCCGGAAGGAGTGATTGAAAGCACGTGGCA
TGAAGTCTATGATAATTTTGACGATATGAATCTGCGTGAAGAACTGTTGCGTGGAATTTATGGCTACGGC
TTTGAAAAACCCAGCGCTATTCAACAACGTGCTATTATCCCGTGCGTCCGCGGCCGTGACGTGATCGCTC
AAGCTCAAAGCGGCACCGGAAAAACCGCTACGTTTAGCATCGCCATTCTGCAACAGATTGATACCTCCAT
CCGTGAATGTCAAGCCTTGATTTTGGCTCCGACCCGTGAACTGGCTACCCAAATTCAACGTGTCGTCATG
GCCCTGGGAGAATATATGAAAGTCCATAGCCATGCTTGTATCGGAGGAACCAATGTCCGTGAGGATGCTC
GTATTCTGGAGAGCGGCTGTCACGTCGTCGTCGGAACCCCGGGACGTGTGTATGATATGATTAATCGTAA
AGTCTTGCGTACGCAATATATTAAATTGTTTGTCTTGGACGAAGCTGACGAAATGCTGAGCCGTGGCTTT
AAAGACCAAATTCAAGACGTGTTTAAAATGTTGCCGCCCGACGTCCAAGTGATTTTGTTGAGCGCTACGA
TGCCCCCCGACGTCCTGGAGGTCTCCCGCTGTTTTATGCGCGACCCGGTCAGCATCCTGGTTAAGAAGGA
GGAACTGACCCTTGAGGGTATCAAGCAGTTTTACGTCAACGTGAAGCAGGAGAACTGGAAACTGGGCACC
CTTTGCGATCTGTACGATACGCTGTCCATCACCCAGTCGGTAATCTTCTGCAACACCCGTCGCAAGGTGG
ACCAACTGACCCAGGAGATGTCTATCCACAACTTCACCGTCTCGGCCATGCACGGCGACATGGAGCAGCG
TGATCGCGAGGTCATCATGAAACAATTCCGTTCGGGCTCGTCTCGTGTTCTGATTACCACTGATTTACTG
GCGCGCGGTATTGATGTGCAGCAGGTGTCGTTGGTCATCAACTATGATCTGCCCTCGAACCGCGAGAACT
ACATTCATAGAATTGGTCGCGGTGGTCGTTTCGGTCGCAAGGGTGTTGCGATCAACTTTATTACAGATGA
TGATCGACGAATCCTTAAGGATATTGAACAGTTCTACCACACAACAATTGAGGAAATGCCTGCTAATATT
GCCGATTTGATTTAAGGCGGCCGCTCGAGTCTAGAGGGCCCGCGGTTCGAAGGTAAGCCTATCCCTAACC
CTCTCCTCGGTCTCGATTCTACGCGTACCGGTCATCATCACCATCACCATTGAGTTTAAACCCGCTGATC
AGCCTCGACTGTGCCTTCTAAGGCCTGAGCTCGCTGATCAGCCTCGATCGAGGATCCAGACATGATAAGA
TACATTGATGAGTTTGGACAAACCACAACTAGAATGCAGTGAAAAAAATGCTTTATTTGTGAAATTTGTG
ATGCTATTGCTTTATTTGTAACCATTATAAGCTGCAATAAACAAGTTAACAACAACAATTGCATTCATTT
TATGTTTCAGGTTCAGGGGGAGGTGTGGGAGGTTTTTTAAAGCAAGTAAAACCTCTACAAATGTGGTATG
GCTGATTATGATCAGTCGACCGATGCCCTTGAGAGCCTTCAACCCAGTCAGCTCCTTCCGGTGGGCGCGG
GGCATGACTATCGTCGCCGCACTTATGACTGTCTTCTTTATCATGCAACTCGTAGGACAGGTGCCGGCAG
CGCTCTGGGTCATTTTCGGCGAGGACCGCTTTCGCTGGAGCGCGACGATGATCGGCCTGTCGCTTGCGGT
ATTCGGAATCTTGCACGCCCTCGCTCAAGCCTTCGTCACTGGTCCCGCCACCAAACGTTTCGGCGAGAAG
CAGGCCATTATCGCCGGCATGGCGGCCGACGCGCTGGGCTACGTCTTGCTGGCGTTCGCGACGCGAGGCT
GGATGGCCTTCCCCATTATGATTCTTCTCGCTTCCGGCGGCATCGGGATGCCCGCGTTGCAGGCCATGCT
GTCCAGGCAGGTAGATGACGACCATCAGGGACAGCTTCAAGGCCAGCAAAAGGCCAGGAACCGTAAAAAG
GCCGCGTTGCTGGCGTTTTTCCATAGGCTCCGCCCCCCTGACGAGCATCACAAAAATCGACGCTCAAGTC
AGAGGTGGCGAAACCCGACAGGACTATAAAGATACCAGGCGTTTCCCCCTGGAAGCTCCCTCGTGCGCTC
TCCTGTTCCGACCCTGCCGCTTACCGGATACCTGTCCGCCTTTCTCCCTTCGGGAAGCGTGGCGCTTTCT
CATAGCTCACGCTGTAGGTATCTCAGTTCGGTGTAGGTCGTTCGCTCCAAGCTGGGCTGTGTGCACGAAC
CCCCCGTTCAGCCCGACCGCTGCGCCTTATCCGGTAACTATCGTCTTGAGTCCAACCCGGTAAGACACGA
CTTATCGCCACTGGCAGCAGCCACTGGTAACAGGATTAGCAGAGCGAGGTATGTAGGCGGTGCTACAGAG
TTCTTGAAGTGGTGGCCTAACTACGGCTACACTAGAAGGACAGTATTTGGTATCTGCGCTCTGCTGAAGC
CAGTTACCTTCGGAAAAAGAGTTGGTAGCTCTTGATCCGGCAAACAAACCACCGCTGGTAGCGGTGGTTT
TTTTGTTTGCAAGCAGCAGATTACGCGCAGAAAAAAAGGATCTCAAGAAGATCCTTTGATCTTTTCTACG
GGGTCTGACGCTCAGTGGAACGAAAACTCACGTTAAGGGATTTTGGTCATGAGATTATCAAAAAGGATCT
TCACCTAGATCCTTTTAAATTAAAAATGAAGTTTTAAATCAATCTAAAGTATATATGAGTAAACTTGGTC
TGACAGTTACCAATGCTTAATCAGTGAGGCACCTATCTCAGCGATCTGTCTATTTCGTTCATCCATAGTT
GCCTGACTCCCCGTCGTGTAGATAACTACGATACGGGAGGGCTTACCATCTGGCCCCAGTGCTGCAATGA
TACCGCGAGACCCACGCTCACCGGCTCCAGATTTATCAGCAATAAACCAGCCAGCCGGAAGGGCCGAGCG
CAGAAGTGGTCCTGCAACTTTATCCGCCTCCATCCAGTCTATTAATTGTTGCCGGGAAGCTAGAGTAAGT
AGTTCGCCAGTTAATAGTTTGCGCAACGTTGTTGCCATTGCTGCAGGCATCGTGGTGTCACGCTCGTCGT
TTGGTATGGCTTCATTCAGCTCCGGTTCCCAACGATCAAGGCGAGTTACATGATCCCCCATGTTGTGCAA
AAAAGCGGTTAGCTCCTTCGGTCCTCCGATCGTTGTCAGAAGTAAGTTGGCCGCAGTGTTATCACTCATG
GTTATGGCAGCACTGCATAATTCTCTTACTGTCATGCCATCCGTAAGATGCTTTTCTGTGACTGGTGAGT
ACTCAACCAAGTCATTCTGAGAATAGTGTATGCGGCGACCGAGTTGCTCTTGCCCGGCGTCAACACGGGA
TAATACCGCGCCACATAGCAGAACTTTAAAAGTGCTCATCATTGGAAAACGTTCTTCGGGGCGAAAACTC
TCAAGGATCTTACCGCTGTTGAGATCCAGTTCGATGTAACCCACTCGTGCACCCAACTGATCTTCAGCAT
CTTTTACTTTCACCAGCGTTTCTGGGTGAGCAAAAACAGGAAGGCAAAATGCCGCAAAAAAGGGAATAAG
GGCGACACGGAAATGTTGAATACTCATACTCTTCCTTTTTCAATATTATTGAAGCATTTATCAGGGTTAT
TGTCTCATGAGCGGATACATATTTGAATGTATTTAGAAAAATAAACAAATAGGGGTTCCGCGCACATTTC
CCCGAAAAGTGCCACCTGACGTCTAAGAAACCATTATTATCATGACATTAACCTATAAAAATAGGCGTAT
CACGAGGCCCTTTCGTCTTCAAGAATTAATTCTATATTCTAAAAACACA
